>Addgene plasmid #211659 | pCF821-sgRPA1-2_U6-sgRNA-EF1a-mNeonGreen | addgene full sequence | sequence record 421538 | Addgene NGS Result
GTCGACGGATCGGGAGATCTCCCGATCCCCTATGGTGCACTCTCAGTACAATCTGCTCTGATGCCGCATA
GTTAAGCCAGTATCTGCTCCCTGCTTGTGTGTTGGAGGTCGCTGAGTAGTGCGCGAGCAAAATTTAAGCT
ACAACAAGGCAAGGCTTGACCGACAATTGCATGAAGAATCTGCTTAGGGTTAGGCGTTTTGCGCTGCTTC
GCGATGTACGGGCCAGATATTGACATTGATTATTGACTAGTTATTAATAGTAATCAATTACGGGGTCATT
AGTTCATAGCCCATATATGGAGTTCCGCGTTACATAACTTACGGTAAATGGCCCGCCTGGCTGACCGCCC
AACGACCCCCGCCCATTGACGTCAATAATGACGTATGTTCCCATAGTAACGCCAATAGGGACTTTCCATT
GACGTCAATGGGTGGAGTATTTACGGTAAACTGCCCACTTGGCAGTACATCAAGTGTATCATATGCCAAG
TACGCCCCCTATTGACGTCAATGACGGTAAATGGCCCGCCTGGCATTATGCCCAGTACATGACCTTATGG
GACTTTCCTACTTGGCAGTACATCTACGTATTAGTCATCGCTATTACCATGGTGATGCGGTTTTGGCAGT
ACATCAATGGGCGTGGATAGCGGTTTGACTCACGGGGATTTCCAAGTCTCCACCCCATTGACGTCAATGG
GAGTTTGTTTTGGCACCAAAATCAACGGGACTTTCCAAAATGTCGTAACAACTCCGCCCCATTGACGCAA
ATGGGCGGTAGGCGTGTACGGTGGGAGGTCTATATAAGCAGCGCGTTTTGCCTGTACTGGGTCTCTCTGG
TTAGACCAGATCTGAGCCTGGGAGCTCTCTGGCTAACTAGGGAACCCACTGCTTAAGCCTCAATAAAGCT
TGCCTTGAGTGCTTCAAGTAGTGTGTGCCCGTCTGTTGTGTGACTCTGGTAACTAGAGATCCCTCAGACC
CTTTTAGTCAGTGTGGAAAATCTCTAGCAGTGGCGCCCGAACAGGGACTTGAAAGCGAAAGGGAAACCAG
AGGAGCTCTCTCGACGCAGGACTCGGCTTGCTGAAGCGCGCACGGCAAGAGGCGAGGGGCGGCGACTGGT
GAGTACGCCAAAAATTTTGACTAGCGGAGGCTAGAAGGAGAGAGATGGGTGCGAGAGCGTCAGTATTAAG
CGGGGGAGAATTAGATCGCGATGGGAAAAAATTCGGTTAAGGCCAGGGGGAAAGAAAAAATATAAATTAA
AACATATAGTATGGGCAAGCAGGGAGCTAGAACGATTCGCAGTTAATCCTGGCCTGTTAGAAACATCAGA
AGGCTGTAGACAAATACTGGGACAGCTACAACCATCCCTTCAGACAGGATCAGAAGAACTTAGATCATTA
TATAATACAGTAGCAACCCTCTATTGTGTGCATCAAAGGATAGAGATAAAAGACACCAAGGAAGCTTTAG
ACAAGATAGAGGAAGAGCAAAACAAAAGTAAGACCACCGCACAGCAAGCGGCCGCTGATCTTCAGACCTG
GAGGAGGAGATATGAGGGACAATTGGAGAAGTGAATTATATAAATATAAAGTAGTAAAAATTGAACCATT
AGGAGTAGCACCCACCAAGGCAAAGAGAAGAGTGGTGCAGAGAGAAAAAAGAGCAGTGGGAATAGGAGCT
TTGTTCCTTGGGTTCTTGGGAGCAGCAGGAAGCACTATGGGCGCAGCGTCAATGACGCTGACGGTACAGG
CCAGACAATTATTGTCTGGTATAGTGCAGCAGCAGAACAATTTGCTGAGGGCTATTGAGGCGCAACAGCA
TCTGTTGCAACTCACAGTCTGGGGCATCAAGCAGCTCCAGGCAAGAATCCTGGCTGTGGAAAGATACCTA
AAGGATCAACAGCTCCTGGGGATTTGGGGTTGCTCTGGAAAACTCATTTGCACCACTGCTGTGCCTTGGA
ATGCTAGTTGGAGTAATAAATCTCTGGAACAGATTTGGAATCACACGACCTGGATGGAGTGGGACAGAGA
AATTAACAATTACACAAGCTTAATACACTCCTTAATTGAAGAATCGCAAAACCAGCAAGAAAAGAATGAA
CAAGAATTATTGGAATTAGATAAATGGGCAAGTTTGTGGAATTGGTTTAACATAACAAATTGGCTGTGGT
ATATAAAATTATTCATAATGATAGTAGGAGGCTTGGTAGGTTTAAGAATAGTTTTTGCTGTACTTTCTAT
AGTGAATAGAGTTAGGCAGGGATATTCACCATTATCGTTTCAGACCCACCTCCCAACCCCGAGGGGACCC
GACAGGCCCGAAGGAATAGAAGAAGAAGGTGGAGAGAGAGACAGAGACAGATCCATTCGATTAGTGAACG
GATCGGCACTGCGTGCGCCAATTCTGCAGACAAATGGCAGTATTCATCCACAATTTTAAAAGAAAAGGGG
GGATTGGGGGGTACAGTGCAGGGGAAAGAATAGTAGACATAATAGCAACAGACATACAAACTAAAGAATT
ACAAAAACAAATTACAAAAATTCAAAATTTTCGGGTTTATTACAGGGACAGCAGAGATCCAGTTTGGTTA
ATTAAGGTACCGAGGGCCTATTTCCCATGATTCCTTCATATTTGCATATACGATACAAGGCTGTTAGAGA
GATAATTAGAATTAATTTGACTGTAAACACAAAGATATTAGTACAAAATACGTGACGTAGAAAGTAATAA
TTTCTTGGGTAGTTTGCAGTTTTAAAATTATGTTTTAAAATGGACTATCATATGCTTACCGTAACTTGAA
AGTATTTCGATTTCTTGGCTTTATATATCTTGTGGAAAGGACGAAACACCGTACCTGGAGCAACTCCCGA
GGTTTAAGAGCTATGCTGGAAACAGCATAGCAAGTTTAAATAAGGCTAGTCCGTTATCAACTTGAAAAAG
TGGCACCGAGTCGGTGCTTTTTTTGAATTCGCTAGCTAGGTCTTGAAAGGAGTGGGAATTGGCTCCGGTG
CCCGTCAGTGGGCAGAGCGCACATCGCCCACAGTCCCCGAGAAGTTGGGGGGAGGGGTCGGCAATTGATC
CGGTGCCTAGAGAAGGTGGCGCGGGGTAAACTGGGAAAGTGATGTCGTGTACTGGCTCCGCCTTTTTCCC
GAGGGTGGGGGAGAACCGTATATAAGTGCAGTAGTCGCCGTGAACGTTCTTTTTCGCAACGGGTTTGCCG
CCAGAACACAGGTAAGTGCCGTGTGTGGTTCCCGCGGGCCTGGCCTCTTTACGGGTTATGGCCCTTGCGT
GCCTTGAATTACTTCCACTGGCTGCAGTACGTGATTCTTGATCCCGAGCTTCGGGTTGGAAGTGGGTGGG
AGAGTTCGAGGCCTTGCGCTTAAGGAGCCCCTTCGCCTCGTGCTTGAGTTGAGGCCTGGCCTGGGCGCTG
GGGCCGCCGCGTGCGAATCTGGTGGCACCTTCGCGCCTGTCTCGCTGCTTTCGATAAGTCTCTAGCCATT
TAAAATTTTTGATGACCTGCTGCGACGCTTTTTTTCTGGCAAGATAGTCTTGTAAATGCGGGCCAAGATC
TGCACACTGGTATTTCGGTTTTTGGGGCCGCGGGCGGCGACGGGGCCCGTGCGTCCCAGCGCACATGTTC
GGCGAGGCGGGGCCTGCGAGCGCGGCCACCGAGAATCGGACGGGGGTAGTCTCAAGCTGGCCGGCCTGCT
CTGGTGCCTGGCCTCGCGCCGCCGTGTATCGCCCCGCCCTGGGCGGCAAGGCTGGCCCGGTCGGCACCAG
TTGCGTGAGCGGAAAGATGGCCGCTTCCCGGCCCTGCTGCAGGGAGCTCAAAATGGAGGACGCGGCGCTC
GGGAGAGCGGGCGGGTGAGTCACCCACACAAAGGAAAAGGGCCTTTCCGTCCTCAGCCGTCGCTTCATGT
GACTCCACGGAGTACCGGGCGCCGTCCAGGCACCTCGATTAGTTCTCGAGCTTTTGGAGTACGTCGTCTT
TAGGTTGGGGGGAGGGGTTTTATGCGATGGAGTTTCCCCACACTGAGTGGGTGGAGACTGAAGTTAGGCC
AGCTTGGCACTTGATGTAATTCTCCTTGGAATTTGCCCTTTTTGAGTTTGGATCTTGGTTCATTCTCAAG
CCTCAGACAGTGGTTCAAAGTTTTTTTCTTCCATTTCAGGTGTCGTGAACCGGTTCTAGAGCGCTGCCAC
CATGGTCAGTAAGGGCGAAGAAGATAATATGGCTTCCTTGCCTGCCACACATGAACTCCACATATTCGGG
TCTATCAACGGCGTGGACTTCGACATGGTTGGGCAAGGAACCGGAAATCCCAACGATGGATACGAGGAGC
TGAACCTGAAGTCAACGAAAGGTGATCTTCAATTCTCCCCCTGGATTCTCGTCCCTCACATTGGCTATGG
TTTCCACCAGTACCTCCCGTACCCTGACGGGATGTCTCCATTCCAAGCCGCAATGGTAGATGGGTCAGGC
TACCAAGTTCACAGAACTATGCAGTTTGAAGATGGTGCATCTCTGACAGTAAATTACAGGTATACCTACG
AAGGTTCACACATCAAAGGAGAAGCTCAGGTGAAAGGTACGGGATTCCCAGCAGACGGCCCAGTAATGAC
CAATTCCCTCACGGCTGCCGACTGGTGCAGGAGTAAAAAGACATATCCAAATGACAAGACTATTATCTCT
ACTTTCAAATGGTCTTATACGACAGGCAACGGAAAGAGGTATCGGTCAACCGCGCGCACAACATATACGT
TTGCTAAGCCTATGGCTGCCAATTATCTGAAAAATCAGCCCATGTATGTATTTAGAAAAACCGAACTGAA
GCACTCCAAAACTGAATTGAACTTCAAAGAGTGGCAAAAGGCCTTCACCGATGTCATGGGCATGGATGAA
TTGTATAAGTGAACGCGTTAAGTCGACAATCAACCTCTGGATTACAAAATTTGTGAAAGATTGACTGGTA
TTCTTAACTATGTTGCTCCTTTTACGCTATGTGGATACGCTGCTTTAATGCCTTTGTATCATGCTATTGC
TTCCCGTATGGCTTTCATTTTCTCCTCCTTGTATAAATCCTGGTTGCTGTCTCTTTATGAGGAGTTGTGG
CCCGTTGTCAGGCAACGTGGCGTGGTGTGCACTGTGTTTGCTGACGCAACCCCCACTGGTTGGGGCATTG
CCACCACCTGTCAGCTCCTTTCCGGGACTTTCGCTTTCCCCCTCCCTATTGCCACGGCGGAACTCATCGC
CGCCTGCCTTGCCCGCTGCTGGACAGGGGCTCGGCTGTTGGGCACTGACAATTCCGTGGTGTTGTCGGGG
AAATCATCGTCCTTTCCTTGGCTGCTCGCCTGTGTTGCCACCTGGATTCTGCGCGGGACGTCCTTCTGCT
ACGTCCCTTCGGCCCTCAATCCAGCGGACCTTCCTTCCCGCGGCCTGCTGCCGGCTCTGCGGCCTCTTCC
GCGTCTTCGCCTTCGCCCTCAGACGAGTCGGATCTCCCTTTGGGCCGCCTCCCCGCGTCGACTTTAAGAC
CAATGACTTACAAGGCAGCTGTAGATCTTAGCCACTTTTTAAAAGAAAAGGGGGGACTGGAAGGGCTAAT
TCACTCCCAACGAAGACAAGATCTGCTTTTTGCTTGTACTGGGTCTCTCTGGTTAGACCAGATCTGAGCC
TGGGAGCTCTCTGGCTAACTAGGGAACCCACTGCTTAAGCCTCAATAAAGCTTGCCTTGAGTGCTTCAAG
TAGTGTGTGCCCGTCTGTTGTGTGACTCTGGTAACTAGAGATCCCTCAGACCCTTTTAGTCAGTGTGGAA
AATCTCTAGCAGGGCCCGTTTAAACCCGCTGATCAGCCTCGACTGTGCCTTCTAGTTGCCAGCCATCTGT
TGTTTGCCCCTCCCCCGTGCCTTCCTTGACCCTGGAAGGTGCCACTCCCACTGTCCTTTCCTAATAAAAT
GAGGAAATTGCATCGCATTGTCTGAGTAGGTGTCATTCTATTCTGGGGGGTGGGGTGGGGCAGGACAGCA
AGGGGGAGGATTGGGAAGACAATAGCAGGCATGCTGGGGATGCGGTGGGCTCTATGGCTTCTGAGGCGGA
AAGAACCAGCCATTAATGAAAAGAACCAGCCATTAATGAATCGGCCAACGCGCGGGGAGAGGCGGTTTGC
GTATTGGGCGCTCTTCCGCTTCCTCGCTCACTGACTCGCTGCGCTCGGTCGTTCGGCTGCGGCGAGCGGT
ATCAGCTCACTCAAAGGCGGTAATACGGTTATCCACAGAATCAGGGGATAACGCAGGAAAGAACATGTGA
GCAAAAGGCCAGCAAAAGGCCAGGAACCGTAAAAAGGCCGCGTTGCTGGCGTTTTTCCATAGGCTCCGCC
CCCCTGACGAGCATCACAAAAATCGACGCTCAAGTCAGAGGTGGCGAAACCCGACAGGACTATAAAGATA
CCAGGCGTTTCCCCCTGGAAGCTCCCTCGTGCGCTCTCCTGTTCCGACCCTGCCGCTTACCGGATACCTG
TCCGCCTTTCTCCCTTCGGGAAGCGTGGCGCTTTCTCATAGCTCACGCTGTAGGTATCTCAGTTCGGTGT
AGGTCGTTCGCTCCAAGCTGGGCTGTGTGCACGAACCCCCCGTTCAGCCCGACCGCTGCGCCTTATCCGG
TAACTATCGTCTTGAGTCCAACCCGGTAAGACACGACTTATCGCCACTGGCAGCAGCCACTGGTAACAGG
ATTAGCAGAGCGAGGTATGTAGGCGGTGCTACAGAGTTCTTGAAGTGGTGGCCTAACTACGGCTACACTA
GAAGAACAGTATTTGGTATCTGCGCTCTGCTGAAGCCAGTTACCTTCGGAAAAAGAGTTGGTAGCTCTTG
ATCCGGCAAACAAACCACCGCTGGTAGCGGTGGTTTTTTTGTTTGCAAGCAGCAGATTACGCGCAGAAAA
AAAGGATCTCAAGAAGATCCTTTGATCTTTTCTACGGGGTCTGACGCTCAGTGGAACGAAAACTCACGTT
AAGGGATTTTGGTCATGAGATTATCAAAAAGGATCTTCACCTAGATCCTTTTAAATTAAAAATGAAGTTT
TAAATCAATCTAAAGTATATATGAGTAAACTTGGTCTGACAGTTACCAATGCTTAATCAGTGAGGCACCT
ATCTCAGCGATCTGTCTATTTCGTTCATCCATAGTTGCCTGACTCCCCGTCGTGTAGATAACTACGATAC
GGGAGGGCTTACCATCTGGCCCCAGTGCTGCAATGATACCGCGAGACCCACGCTCACCGGCTCCAGATTT
ATCAGCAATAAACCAGCCAGCCGGAAGGGCCGAGCGCAGAAGTGGTCCTGCAACTTTATCCGCCTCCATC
CAGTCTATTAATTGTTGCCGGGAAGCTAGAGTAAGTAGTTCGCCAGTTAATAGTTTGCGCAACGTTGTTG
CCATTGCTACAGGCATCGTGGTGTCACGCTCGTCGTTTGGTATGGCTTCATTCAGCTCCGGTTCCCAACG
ATCAAGGCGAGTTACATGATCCCCCATGTTGTGCAAAAAAGCGGTTAGCTCCTTCGGTCCTCCGATCGTT
GTCAGAAGTAAGTTGGCCGCAGTGTTATCACTCATGGTTATGGCAGCACTGCATAATTCTCTTACTGTCA
TGCCATCCGTAAGATGCTTTTCTGTGACTGGTGAGTACTCAACCAAGTCATTCTGAGAATAGTGTATGCG
GCGACCGAGTTGCTCTTGCCCGGCGTCAATACGGGATAATACCGCGCCACATAGCAGAACTTTAAAAGTG
CTCATCATTGGAAAACGTTCTTCGGGGCGAAAACTCTCAAGGATCTTACCGCTGTTGAGATCCAGTTCGA
TGTAACCCACTCGTGCACCCAACTGATCTTCAGCATCTTTTACTTTCACCAGCGTTTCTGGGTGAGCAAA
AACAGGAAGGCAAAATGCCGCAAAAAAGGGAATAAGGGCGACACGGAAATGTTGAATACTCATACTCTTC
CTTTTTCAATATTATTGAAGCATTTATCAGGGTTATTGTCTCATGAGCGGATACATATTTGAATGTATTT
AGAAAAATAAACAAATAGGGGTTCCGCGCACATTTCCCCGAAAAGTGCCACCTGAC
Features (pLannotate 1.2.2; 25 found; start..end, strand, type, name):
     31..83      -  misc_feature   bom (fragment): basis of mobility region from pBR322
    232..611     +  enhancer       CMV enhancer: human cytomegalovirus immediate early enhancer
    612..811     +  promoter       CMV promoter: human cytomegalovirus (CMV) immediate early promoter
    829..1009    +  LTR            5' LTR (truncated): truncated 5' long terminal repeat (LTR) from HIV-1
   1056..1181    +  misc_feature   HIV-1 Ψ: packaging signal of human immunodeficiency virus type 1
   1165..1528    +  CDS            HIV-1 gag (fragment): gag protein from human immunodeficiency virus 1; gag
   1674..1907    +  misc_feature   RRE: The Rev response element (RRE) of HIV-1 allows for Rev-dependent mRNA export from the nucleus to the cytoplasm.
   2284..2384    +  CDS            Rev (fragment): human immunodeficiency virus 1 (HIV-1) Rev protein; rev; enhances nuclear export of unspliced and incompletely spliced viral mRNAs
   2434..2551    +  misc_feature   cPPT/CTS: central polypurine tract and central termination sequence of HIV-1
   2602..2842    +  promoter       U6 promoter: RNA polymerase III promoter for human U6 snRNA
   2890..2957    +  misc_RNA       tracrRNA (fragment): trans-activating CRISPR RNA for the Streptococcus pyogenes CRISPR/Cas9 system
   2976..2994    +  CDS            small t antigen (fragment): SV40 (simian virus 40) small t antigen
   3020..3231    +  promoter       EF-1α core promoter: core promoter for human elongation factor EF-1α
   3232..3340    +  intron         EF-1α intron A (fragment): intron upstream of the start codon of human EF-1α
   3966..4169    +  intron         EF-1α intron A: truncated intron upstream of the start codon of human EF-1α
   4202..4909    +  CDS            mNeonGreen: mNeonGreen is a basic (constitutively fluorescent) green/yellow fluorescent protein published in 2013, derived from Branchiostoma lanceolatum. It is reported to be a very rapidly-maturing monomer with moderate acid sensitivity.
   4928..5516    +  misc_feature   WPRE: woodchuck hepatitis virus posttranscriptional regulatory element
   5567..5586    +  misc_feature   cPPT/CTS (fragment): central polypurine tract and central termination sequence of HIV-1
   5588..5821    +  LTR            3' LTR (ΔU3): self-inactivating 3' long terminal repeat (LTR) from HIV-1
   5853..6077    +  polyA_signal   bGH poly(A) signal: bovine growth hormone polyadenylation signal
   6081..6100    +  promoter       SV40 promoter (fragment): SV40 enhancer and early promoter
   6121..6171    -  CDS            lacI (fragment): lac repressor; lacI; The lac repressor binds to the lac operator to inhibit transcription in E. coli. This inhibition can be relieved by adding lactose or isopropyl-β-D-thiogalactopyranoside (IPTG).
   6354..6942    -  rep_origin     ori: high-copy-number ColE1/pMB1/pBR322/pUC origin of replication
   7113..7973    -  CDS            AmpR: β-lactamase; bla; confers resistance to ampicillin, carbenicillin, and related antibiotics
   7974..8078    -  promoter       AmpR promoter: bla
