[The description below was written by a language model from this plasmid's Addgene catalogue record and pLannotate feature annotations shown in this document.]
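Description:
pCF821-sgRPA1-2_U6-sgRNA-EF1a-mNeonGreen is an 8.1 kb third-generation-style, self-inactivating HIV-1 lentiviral transfer plasmid for delivering a CRISPR guide RNA to mammalian cells, built on the pCF821 backbone. In bacteria it is maintained through a high-copy ColE1/pUC-type origin and selected with ampicillin via the β-lactamase gene. The viral genome is transcribed in packaging cells from a CMV enhancer/promoter fused to a truncated 5' LTR. It carries the Ψ packaging signal with a partial gag sequence, the Rev response element for Rev-dependent nuclear export, the cPPT/CTS and a ΔU3 3' LTR that inactivates LTR-driven transcription after integration. A bGH polyadenylation signal follows the 3' LTR.

The payload consists of two expression units. A human U6 RNA polymerase III promoter drives a single guide RNA made up of the sgRPA1-2 spacer, whose name indicates a guide against RPA1, joined to a Streptococcus pyogenes Cas9 tracrRNA-derived scaffold. Downstream, an EF-1α promoter with its intron A expresses the green/yellow fluorescent protein mNeonGreen, and a WPRE enhances transcript stability and expression. The fluorescent marker allows transduced cells to be identified, sorted or tracked.

The catalogue insert name mentions SpyCas9, but the annotated sequence contains no Cas9 coding region, and the stated purpose lists only the sgRNA and mNeonGreen. Cas9 therefore presumably has to be supplied separately. The associated publication concerns CRISPR-mediated killing of glioma cells. The specific role of this guide in that work is not stated in the record.
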