Addgene plasmid #211659: pCF821-sgRPA1-2_U6-sgRNA-EF1a-mNeonGreen
Purpose: U6-sgRNA-EF1a-mNeonGreen
Depositing lab: Christof Fellmann. Depositing organization: J. David Gladstone Institutes. Publication: Targeting the non-coding genome and temozolomide signature enables CRISPR-mediated glioma oncolysis. Tan IL, Perez AR, Lew RJ, Sun X, Baldwin A, Zhu YK, Shah MM, Berger MS, Doudna JA, Fellmann C. Cell Rep. 2023 Nov 28;42(11):113339. doi: 10.1016/j.celrep.2023.113339. Epub 2023 Nov 2. PubMed 37917583.
Backbone
  Vector backbone: pCF821
  Vector type: Mammalian Expression, Lentiviral, CRISPR
Growth in bacteria
  Bacterial resistance: Ampicillin, 100 μg/mL
  Growth temperature: 37°C
  Growth strain: NEB Stable
  Copy number: Unknown
Gene/Insert
  Gene/Insert name: SpyCas9 and sgRPA1-2 guide RNA vector
  gRNA/shRNA sequence: TACCTGGAGCAACTCCCGAG
Terms and licenses: Academic/Nonprofit Terms; Industry Terms: Not Available to Industry
How to cite: pCF821-sgRPA1-2_U6-sgRNA-EF1a-mNeonGreen was a gift from Christof Fellmann (Addgene plasmid # 211659 ; http://n2t.net/addgene:211659 ; RRID:Addgene_211659)
